Addgene plasmid #68043: pMyo-2::oxCerulean-oxVenus::Lgg-1
Purpose: Lgg-1 tagged with oxCerulean-oxVenus (dFP, or double fluorescent protein), expressed in the pharynx, for monitoring autophagy
Depositing lab: Dana Miller. Depositing organization: University of Washington. Publication: Tissue-specific autophagy responses to aging and stress in C. elegans. Chapin HA, Okada M, Merz AJ, Miller DL. Aging (Albany NY). 2015 Jun 30. 100765 PubMed 26142908.
Backbone
  Vector backbone: pCFJ150
  Backbone manufacturer: Erik Jorgensen
  Vector type: Worm Expression
Growth in bacteria
  Bacterial resistance: Ampicillin, 100 μg/mL
  Growth temperature: 37°C
  Growth strain: DH5alpha
  Copy number: High Copy
Gene/Insert
  Gene/Insert name: pMyo-2::oxCerulean-oxVenus::Lgg-1
Terms and licenses: Academic/Nonprofit Terms; Industry Terms: Not Available to Industry
How to cite: pMyo-2::oxCerulean-oxVenus::Lgg-1 was a gift from Dana Miller (Addgene plasmid # 68043 ; http://n2t.net/addgene:68043 ; RRID:Addgene_68043)
