[The description below was written by a language model from this plasmid's Addgene catalogue record and pLannotate feature annotations shown in this document.]
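Description:
pMyo-2::oxCerulean-oxVenus::Lgg-1 is a 10.8 kb C. elegans expression plasmid built on the pCFJ150 backbone. It is propagated in E. coli through a high-copy ColE1/pUC-type origin with ampicillin selection from the bla gene. Remnants of lacZα, bom and rop are annotated around the bacterial portion. The worm-specific part of the backbone carries an unc-119 coding sequence, which is commonly used as a rescue marker to identify transgenic animals in an unc-119 mutant background. A fragment of another C. elegans gene is also annotated nearby and probably represents genomic flanking sequence from the backbone, though the record does not explain its role.

The payload sits between Gateway recombination scars, indicating assembly by a multi-fragment Gateway reaction. The roughly 1 kb segment between attB4 and attB1 has no annotation of its own. From the construct name, it should hold the myo-2 promoter, which drives expression in pharyngeal muscle. Between attB1 and attB2 lies a tandem double fluorescent protein (dFP) made of a cyan oxCerulean (annotated as moxCerulean3) followed by yellow oxVenus. After attB2 comes lgg-1, the worm Atg8/LC3 homologue, annotated as two fragments, consistent with an intron interrupting the coding sequence. The resulting product is LGG-1 tagged at its N-terminus with the dFP.

The stated purpose is monitoring autophagy specifically in the pharynx. LGG-1 associates with autophagosomes, so the tagged protein is carried through the autophagy pathway and reports on it in that tissue. The record does not describe the exact readout.
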