Features (pLannotate 1.2.2; 17 found; start..end, strand, type, name):
      7..142     +  CDS            lacZα (fragment): LacZα fragment of β-galactosidase; lacZ fragment
    148..247     -  misc_feature   bom (fragment): basis of mobility region from pBR322
    349..384     -  CDS            rop (fragment): Rop protein, which maintains plasmids at low copy number; rop
    479..583     +  promoter       AmpR promoter: bla
    584..1444    +  CDS            AmpR: β-lactamase; bla; confers resistance to ampicillin, carbenicillin, and related antibiotics
   1615..2203    +  rep_origin     ori: high-copy-number ColE1/pMB1/pBR322/pUC origin of replication
   3462..3677    -  CDS            GSLG1_CAEEL (fragment): Experimental evidence at protein level: Swiss-Prot protein existence level 1. From Caenorhabditis elegans.
   4551..4568    -  misc_feature   P element 5' end (fragment): No description available
   4679..5521    +  CDS            unc-119: UN119_CAEEL - Experimental evidence at protein level: Swiss-Prot protein existence level 1. Myristoyl-binding protein that acts as a cargo adapter: specifically binds the myristoyl moiety of a subset of N-terminally myristoylated proteins and is required for their localization. Plays a key role in ciliary membrane localization of proteins. Required for the establishment or function of the nervous system. From Caenorhabditis elegans.
   5916..5936    +  protein_bind   attB4: mutant version of attB; core recombination site for the Gateway® BP reaction BP Clonase™
   6916..6940    +  protein_bind   attB1: mutant version of attB; recombination site for the Gateway® BP reaction BP Clonase™
   6943..7761    +  CDS            moxCerulean3: moxCerulean3 is a basic (constitutively fluorescent) cyan fluorescent protein published in 2015, derived from Aequorea victoria.
   7825..8541    +  CDS            oxVenus: oxVenus is a basic (constitutively fluorescent) green/yellow fluorescent protein published in 2015, derived from Aequorea victoria.
   8546..8566    -  protein_bind   attB2: mutant version of attB; core recombination site for the Gateway® BP reaction BP Clonase™
   8569..8856    +  CDS            lgg-1 (fragment): LGG1_CAEEL - Also known as atg-8.1 From Caenorhabditis elegans.
   8900..8989    +  CDS            lgg-1 (fragment): LGG1_CAEEL - Also known as atg-8.1 From Caenorhabditis elegans.
   9321..9342    +  CDS            lacZα (fragment): LacZα fragment of β-galactosidase; lacZ fragment
>Addgene plasmid #68043 | pMyo-2::oxCerulean-oxVenus::Lgg-1 | depositor full sequence | sequence record 122389 | pMyo-2::oxCerulean-oxVenus::Lgg-1 sequence 10829 bps
CACGTGACGTCGTGACTGGGAAAACCCTGGCGTTACCCAACTTAATCGCCTTGCAGCACATCCCCCTTTC
GCCAGCTGGCGTAATAGCGAAGAGGCCCGCACCGATCGCCCTTCCCAACAGTTGCGCAGCCTGAATGGCG
AATGGCGCCTGATGCGGTATTTTCTCCTTACGCATCTGTGCGGTATTTCACACCGCATATGGTGCACTCT
CAGTACAATCTGCTCTGATGCCGCATAGTTAAGCCAGCCCCGACACCCGCCAACACCCGCTGACGCGCCC
TGACGGGCTTGTCTGCTCCCGGCATCCGCTTACAGACAAGCTGTGACCGTCTCCGGGAGCTGCATGTGTC
AGAGGTTTTCACCGTCATCACCGAAACGCGCGAGACGAAAGGGCCTCGTGATACGCCTATTTTTATAGGT
TAATGTCATGATAATAATGGTTTCTTAGACGTCAGGTGGCACTTTTCGGGGAAATGTGCGCGGAACCCCT
ATTTGTTTATTTTTCTAAATACATTCAAATATGTATCCGCTCATGAGACAATAACCCTGATAAATGCTTC
AATAATATTGAAAAAGGAAGAGTATGAGTATTCAACATTTCCGTGTCGCCCTTATTCCCTTTTTTGCGGC
ATTTTGCCTTCCTGTTTTTGCTCACCCAGAAACGCTGGTGAAAGTAAAAGATGCTGAAGATCAGTTGGGT
GCACGAGTGGGTTACATCGAACTGGATCTCAACAGCGGTAAGATCCTTGAGAGTTTTCGCCCCGAAGAAC
GTTTTCCAATGATGAGCACTTTTAAAGTTCTGCTATGTGGCGCGGTATTATCCCGTATTGACGCCGGGCA
AGAGCAACTCGGTCGCCGCATACACTATTCTCAGAATGACTTGGTTGAGTACTCACCAGTCACAGAAAAG
CATCTTACGGATGGCATGACAGTAAGAGAATTATGCAGTGCTGCCATAACCATGAGTGATAACACTGCGG
CCAACTTACTTCTGACAACGATCGGAGGACCGAAGGAGCTAACCGCTTTTTTGCACAACATGGGGGATCA
TGTAACTCGCCTTGATCGTTGGGAACCGGAGCTGAATGAAGCCATACCAAACGACGAGCGTGACACCACG
ATGCCTGTAGCAATGGCAACAACGTTGCGCAAACTATTAACTGGCGAACTACTTACTCTAGCTTCCCGGC
AACAATTAATAGACTGGATGGAGGCGGATAAAGTTGCAGGACCACTTCTGCGCTCGGCCCTTCCGGCTGG
CTGGTTTATTGCTGATAAATCTGGAGCCGGTGAGCGTGGGTCTCGCGGTATCATTGCAGCACTGGGGCCA
GATGGTAAGCCCTCCCGTATCGTAGTTATCTACACGACGGGGAGTCAGGCAACTATGGATGAACGAAATA
GACAGATCGCTGAGATAGGTGCCTCACTGATTAAGCATTGGTAACTGTCAGACCAAGTTTACTCATATAT
ACTTTAGATTGATTTAAAACTTCATTTTTAATTTAAAAGGATCTAGGTGAAGATCCTTTTTGATAATCTC
ATGACCAAAATCCCTTAACGTGAGTTTTCGTTCCACTGAGCGTCAGACCCCGTAGAAAAGATCAAAGGAT
CTTCTTGAGATCCTTTTTTTCTGCGCGTAATCTGCTGCTTGCAAACAAAAAAACCACCGCTACCAGCGGT
GGTTTGTTTGCCGGATCAAGAGCTACCAACTCTTTTTCCGAAGGTAACTGGCTTCAGCAGAGCGCAGATA
CCAAATACTGTCCTTCTAGTGTAGCCGTAGTTAGGCCACCACTTCAAGAACTCTGTAGCACCGCCTACAT
ACCTCGCTCTGCTAATCCTGTTACCAGTGGCTGCTGCCAGTGGCGATAAGTCGTGTCTTACCGGGTTGGA
CTCAAGACGATAGTTACCGGATAAGGCGCAGCGGTCGGGCTGAACGGGGGGTTCGTGCACACAGCCCAGC
TTGGAGCGAACGACCTACACCGAACTGAGATACCTACAGCGTGAGCTATGAGAAAGCGCCACGCTTCCCG
AAGGGAGAAAGGCGGACAGGTATCCGGTAAGCGGCAGGGTCGGAACAGGAGAGCGCACGAGGGAGCTTCC
AGGGGGAAACGCCTGGTATCTTTATAGTCCTGTCGGGTTTCGCCACCTCTGACTTGAGCGTCGATTTTTG
TGATGCTCGTCAGGGGGGCGGAGCCTATGGAAAAACGCCAGCAACGCGGCCTTTTTACGGTTCCTGGTCT
TTTGCTGGCCTTTTGCTCACATGTTCTTTCCTGCGTTATCCCCTGATTCTGTGGATAACCGTATTACCGC
CTTTGAGTGAGCTGATACCAGCGGATAACAATTTCACAGGGCCCTGTCGGATTATGGGCTCTTCTTTTAT
CCTCTACTTTCTTTCTAGAAAATGCAAATGTTGAGTCAGAAATTGCTGAATGGAGTACAACTGCAATGGG
TTTAGCTTATGTTTCTGGAACAATTACTGGTGGAATTGTGATTGAAAAGTAAGGTTATATTTCATTTCAA
TAAATGTTACCACAGTATAACAAAAACAAGTTACATTGTTCAGAGTATGTCTGAATGTATTATTATTATT
GTATTTGTGCATCAGTACTGTAGTTGTACTGAAGAAGGGTTTAAAATAATCTCAACGTTTTTAAGACGAG
TTAGTGAGAATACGGTCGCAGTTAGGATGTTTGGACATAGTTTTATTAGATAATCGTGAACTAACTCACT
ATAAAAACCCGCTAACTCATTGAATAAGATAGTTTTAAACGTTCAAAATTTGAAGACAAAATTGTATGAA
TAAGTTTACAGAGTTGGTCGACGCAAGCTTCTCCTTCTCTTCACATTTCTCAATAATTTAGCTCTAATTG
CATTCGTATTCTTCGCAAAAATACGTATTCTGATTGACCCGATGAAATACGGATGCCTAGTTGCATTGAT
CATCTACGGTTATACTTATGGGTGAGGTTTTTCAAATATATTTTGATTTAATCGAATAATGAAATTTCAG
AACTGGAGTTGGTCCAATTTCGTGGTTTATATCCTCTGAACTGGTACCTCAAAAACATCGTAGTATTGCT
CAATCTGTGGCATATTCAATGAATACTGTAATGGTGGTTATCAGTACATTTACAGTATTACCTCTATATT
CCGTTATTGGTAGTTATGCTTTCCTTATTCTATATTCAATTCCTTCATTTATAAGTATGCTTATATTATT
TCGCTACTTACCGGAAACCAAAGGACGAGAGATTCATGATATTGTGAATGAACTTAAAAAAAAATGAAAA
CCTTTGAAAACGTTCATACGGCCGAAATTTTACTTGATCGAGCCAATTGAACTTTTGTTAAGACTTACAG
AAAAGTGAGAGATTTTGTTACAAAAAAGTGAGAAAAAAGCGAAAATGAACAGGAAAAAGAAGAAAAATAC
ACCCGAAGTATCATATAAAAATTAAAAAGATTGTTTGACCTGGCGGAACTTTTTTGCAAAAACTCTGAAT
ATCCATGGCACATGCTTCGTGCAAAACAGGATCCAAATGAATATCAACAAGAGATTCTTGAAGACGACGA
GCCACTTGCTCAGAGCATTGCTTATCTCGAATGAGACCCTTGTTAAAATCATTTTTCAAACATTATATGA
CATTGTCGAAATGTCCTCCTGATTCCATGATGGTAGCAAACTCACTTCGTCTTTGAGCCAATTTATCCAA
GTCCTTGTAAAAAGTATTCGAAAATTGTTAACGGATAAAATGTTTATTATAATATCAAAAACAATTTGTC
AGTTGACCACTTTTTGATATATTTGACAGAAACCGGGATGAATTGGCTCAAAGTTAGGGCGCCCTTCTAT
TACAGGGTTTCTGATAACAAACCGGTTATTAACTCCCAACAAGGGATGATTTCAATTCATCATGCTCAAA
TTGACCCAAATTAAGTTACATGACAAATTCATCGCCCTTTTCAACTCTTCTTGGCTCATCATCTGTTATT
CTGTTCCTATTCTGTCTGCACCCTATACCCCTTTGCATACTCTCTCGTCATTCCTTTCTTGGATAGTGTC
TTCTTCTCCCCAGCTCTGCTACTTCTATGACTTGCGCCCGCTGCTTTTCCGCTCGTTCCTCTCCTCTCTG
ACGTCTTCTTCTGCTTCTTTTCTCCTTCCTTTTTCCCTTCTCAATCTTCCTCTTTTTCCCATTTCTGTCA
ATCATTCGAAGAAGAAGAAGAAGAAGACCCTCATTCATTTCATTTTTTTTTCTGTCGGTGTGTGCTGCTC
GGTTAAGAGTGAGCTCTCTATTCCACGTCTTCTTCTTTTTCTTCTTCGATTCGAATCAATCACTCCACCA
AAACGCATTCGTTTTTGGGATTCACCCCGCGGTTCGCAACAGGTTTCTTTTTCAAATTATTAGCGTTATA
AATAGAAAAATGGTGGAGTTTCAATAAAAATGATAATTTACAAAGTGTATTTTGATTACATGTACTCAAA
AAGGTTGAAATTTTTCATACCAGTTTTCCGGAAATCCATCTGATATCATTATCGTATTTTTCTTTTTAAA
AATGTTTTCAAAAAAAAACAAAATATAGCTGGTTATTTGGCACCCTCTAATTACCATTTTCCTGTCACAC
CACACTCTTTTCCTTCTTCCACTTCTTTCCGTTTTCAGCCGCTTCCAACCAAACCGATATGAAAGCCGAG
CAACAACAATCGATTCCACCCGGCTCGGCGACCTTCCCGTCGCAGGTGAGACTCAGAAAACTAGAGAAAC
CGCTCAACTAACTCTTGATATCCGATTTCATTCTTTTCTCTTTTCTTTTTGTTGAACTTTTCCATATTTC
CAGATGCCACGGCCACCACCAAGCACCGAACAAGGAATCACAACGGAATCGGAGCTTGCGAAGAAAGCTC
AAATCACTCCGAACGACGTTTTAGCACTTCCGGGAATCACTCAAGGTATCTTGCTCCCTTTGGATTTCAG
TTTAAAACATAAATTTAGGATTCTTATGCTCCCCATCTGCGAACATCTATAACATCGAGTTCACCAAGTT
CCAAATCCGTGATCTGGACACTGAGCAAGTGCTTTTCGAGATCGCCAAACCGGAGAACGATCAGGAGAAT
GATGAGTCGCCACAGGAGTCGGCAAGATACGTGCGTTATAGATTTGCTCCAAACTTTTTGAAACTCAAAA
CGGTCGGAGCAACTGTGGAATTCAAAGTAGGAGACATCCCAATCCATCATTTCCGAATGATCGAACGTCA
CTTCTTCAAAGATCGCCTTCTGAAGTGTTTTGACTTTGAATTCGGATTCTGTATTCCGAATTCACGAAAC
AACTGTGAACATATCTATGAGTTCCCTCAACTCTCTCAACAACTCAGTGAGTCATTATTCTAAAAAGTAC
AATTCAAAAGACTAATCTCTTTTTCAGTGGACGACATGATCAACAATCCAAACGAGACTCGTTCTGACAG
CTTCTATTTCGTCGATAACAAACTCGTCATGCACAACAAAGCCGACTACTCATATGATGCATAAATATTT
AATACAAAAATGTTCTGGATAATTATTCTGTCGAATAGAAAAAAAACTCCAAATGTGATTAAATTCCAAT
AATTCCTGTCTAGTTTGTTCCTTCCCCTTCCCCTTCTCATGTTCAATGCATTCCTAAGCTTTTCAGTTCC
CCCCTTGTTTCTATATTTTTTCGCTGTCCTGTCACACTCGCTAAAAACACTAATCACACGGAAATCTGTT
TTCAATAAAAACTCCAACTTTAACTCATTTTCAATTTCAACTGAAAGATTTTTTCATTAGAGAATGTCTA
GAACTAGGCCCGGGCTACGTAATACGACTCACTTAAGGCCTTGACTAGAGGGTACCAGAGCTCACCTAGG
CAGGAACAGCTATGACCATGATTACGCCAAGCTATCAACTTTGTATAGAAAAGTTGCATTTTATATCTGA
GTAGTATCCTTTGCTTTAAATGTCCATAAAACTAATTTTATAATCAATAAAACAACGTTTGTAAATCAAC
TGAGTTTACAAGTAGAGACATTGAGGGATACTTTCACTATGCTAAAGTGATAATCGACCAAATAATAACT
TCACTTTGGTATTTATTCCTGTCTTATAAATGTTATGTATGAATTAAATTCATATGCATATGGCTCACTC
TGACAATTTTTAATAATCTTCCAGATCAATATTGACTACCGATGCGGGTGGTCTTTTGCTTTGAATTCTG
CTGAACTTTACACCCCGAACAGCAATGTGTGCTTCAGCCTAAAAAAAAGTAAGTGTGTTAATCAGTGCCC
CCGATTCTTCATTTTTTGCCCCTCTCTCCCGTTTCGTCGGCAAAAGAAGAGAAAATAAAGATAAGTCTCA
AGATAGGTTGGTAATCGCTAAAGTGGTTGTGTGGATAAGAGTAGCAAAATGGCAGGAAGAGCACTTTGCG
CGCACACACTGTACTCATTGTTCTGGATAAAATTCTCTCGTTGTTTGCCGTCGGATGTCTGCCTCTCTGC
ATTGAGCCGGCTTCTTCACTATCTTTAGTTAACCTAAAATGCCGTTTCTTTTCTCGTATCCCCACTATCC
CGTTGAGGTTCTCTGCTCTCTTCGCTCCCTACCGCCAGCGAGCAACTATCCGTGGGGGCGCCTTGCTCGG
AAGATGGGGGGGAAGAAAGAAGATTTTTGCTATTTGCACTTGAGAAAGAGACTTTTCCTGCGTCGATGGT
TAGAGAACAGTGTGCAGACACTTTTCAGCTACCTAGAATTACAATTGGATATCCCCGCCTCCCAATCCAC
CCACCCAGGGAAAAAGAAGGGCTCGCCGAAAATCAAAGTTATCTCCAGGCTCGCGCATCCCACCGAGCGG
TTGACTTCTCTCCACCACTTTTCATTTTAACCCTCGATCGTCAGACACAGAAATGACAAGTTTGTACAAA
AAAGCAGGCTCAATGGTGTCAAAGGGCGAAGAGCTGTTTACTGGAGTCGTCCCAATTCTGGTGGAGCTGG
ATGGAGATGTCAACGGGCATAAGTTTTCAGTGCGAGGAGAGGGAGAAGGAGACGCTACCAACGGCAAGCT
GACACTGAAATTCATCAGCACCACAGGGAAGCTGCCCGTGCCTTGGGTAAGTTTAAACATATATATACTA
ACTAACCCTGATTATTTAAATTTTCAGCCAACCCTGGTCACTACCCTGAGTTGGGGCGTCCAGTCATTTG
CCCGATACCCAGACCACATGAAGCAGCATGATTTCTTTAAATCCGCTATGCCCGAGGGCTACGTGCAGGA
ACGGACAATTTTCTTTAAGGACGATGGAACATACAAAACTAGTAAGTTTAAACAGTTCGGTACTAACTAA
CCATACATATTTAAATTTTCAGGAGCAGAGGTGAAGTTCGAAGGAGACACTCTGGTCAACAGGATCGAGC
TGAAGGGCATTGACTTTAAAGAAGATGGAAATATCCTGGGCCACAAACTGGAGTACAACGCCATCCATGG
CAACGTGTACATTACAGCTGATAAGCAGAAAAACGGGATTAAGGCAAATTTCGGACTGAACTGCAATGTG
GAAGACGGGAGTGTCCAGCTGGCCGATCACTACCAGCAGAACACTCCTATCGGCGACGGGCCCGTGCTGC
TGCCTGATAATCATTATCTGAGCACCCAGTCCGTCCTGTCTAAGGACCCCAATGAGAAAAGAGATCACAT
GGTGCTGCTGGAGTTTGTGACCGCTGCTGGCATTACCCTGGGGATGGACGAGCTGTACAAGGGACCAGGC
GAGAATTTGTATTTTCAGGGTCGTCTTGTCAAGTTCCTTGTTGGAGGACCAGGCATGGTGTCTAAAGGCG
AGGAACTGTTCACTGGGGTGGTGCCCATCCTGGTGGAGCTGGACGGCGATGTGAATGGGCACAAGTTTAG
CGTGCGCGGAGAGGGAGAAGGGGACGCTACCAACGGAAAGCTGACACTGAAACTGATTTCCACCACAGGC
AAGCTGCCCGTGCCTTGGCCAACACTGGTGACTACCCTGGGATACGGCCTCCAGAGCTTCGCCCGGTATC
CAGACCACATGAAGCAGCATGATTTCTTTAAATCAGCTATGCCCGAGGGCTACGTGCAGGAACGGACAAT
CTTCTTTAAGGACGATGGGACATATAAAACTAGAGCCGAGGTGAAGTTTGAAGGGGACACTCTGGTGAAC
AGGATCGAGCTGAAGGGAATTGACTTCAAAGAAGATGGAAATATCCTGGGCCACAAGCTGGAGTACAACT
TCAACAGCCATAACGTGTATATCACCGCCGATAAGCAGAAAAACGGCATCAAGGCTAATTTCAAAATTAG
GCACAATGTGGAAGACGGCGGGGTGCAGCTGGCTGATCATTACCAGCAGAACACACCTATCGGGGACGGA
CCCGTGCTGCTGCCTGATAATCACTACCTGAGCTATCAGTCCGTGCTGTCTAAGGACCCAAACGAGAAAC
GGGATCATATGGTGCTGAAAGAATTTGTGACTGCCGCTGGGATTACCCTGGGAATGGATGAGCTGTATAA
GCACCCAGCTTTCTTGTACAAAGTGGGAATGAAGTGGGCTTACAAGGAGGAGAACAACTTTGAGAAGCGT
CGTGCCGAAGGAGACAAGATCCGCAGAAAGTACCCAGACCGTATTCCAGTGATTGTTGAGAAAGCACCAA
AGTCAAAGCTCCATGACTTGGATAAGAAGAAGTACTTGGTCCCATCCGATCTTACTGTTGGACAGTTCTA
CTTCCTCATCAGAAAACGCATCCAACTTCGTCCAGAAGATGCTCTGTTCTTCTTTGTCAACAATGTCATT
CCACAAACCATGACCACAATGGGACAACTCTACCAGGTAACTAACCAGTCGTTTATTTTCATTTAATTAA
CCCTTTTCTTTATTACAGGACCATCACGAGGAAGACTTGTTCCTTTACATCGCCTACAGTGACGAAAGTG
TGTATGGAGGAGAGGTCGAAAAGAAGGAATAAAGTGTCATGTATTATCCGCCGACGAATGTGTATACTTG
TACAATGGAAATTTCATACTTCTAATGGAAACCCAAAGCCCCTTTAAAAAAATCTTCTCATTTTCTGTAA
TAATTCTGTATTTCCTTCACATTTTCTTCTCATTTTTCTCGTATGACGGTTCCGAGTAGTGACTTCTATT
CAAACTATTGTCTACGAAGTTGCTCTTCTCCCCTCCCAGAAAATCATGTTTTCTCTCGGATTTTGATATT
TTTTTGCTATTACTTTCAAATTTTTGATTCATGAATAAACGAAGAAGACACAAAACCAACTTTATTATAC
ATAGTTGATAATTCACTGGCCGTCGTTTTACACTCGAGACGTACGGTGCGCGCGATGCATTCGAAGATCT
GCCCACTAGTGAGTCGTATTATAAGTGCAAGTAAGATCAGTGTTTGTTTCGATATCAGTCTGTTTCGTAA
CGGTCTTCTGTATAACTACAAAAAAGAATAAAAAACCGTATCACAACTGAGAAAAAAGACAAAACTTATT
GAACAGTGTTCCTTTCAAAAAATTATTTTGTAAAAAATCGAGTTTTTCTCCAAAATAACGCACGCAATCA
AAAACAAGAAAACTAACGTGTTCTCCTGGGCGTGGAACTCCTTATCAAGATTACCATTATTGTCTGTCAG
AATTGATATTTCAATTATTTCATATCTAGACAAACCCGGGTGTCTTGCATTTATTAGTACTGTGAGTTTA
CATACAAACGAGGCTTACTCAGATAACATAGAGTCACCTCTAATTAGCAAAAACCCATTTCTAATTAGCT
ATTTCGACCAGTTCTAAAGTCACCGTAATTAGAAATGGTTTTTGTAGCTTTTCTAATTAGAAATGACCCC
GAGATAAGTGAAATATGGCATTTTCTGGGTTTTCTAGTAAGAAATGATCCCGCACGTAGTGATTCCGCGT
TACAAGCCAAATTCAAATTAAAAAAGTATATTACACAATTCAAGTTACATTATTTTCAGGAAACAATGGC
GAAGAGCAAAGCAGAGATTCAAAAGGAGGAAAGAGACAACAGATATGAACGAAGACTTCTTGAAAAGAGA
AAGAGACATGAGGTGAGTAACCATGATAATAAATAATCAAGTAAGGGCTATAGATTTATAAATTCTGGAG
TTAACAGTTTCGAAAAAAAGTAGTTTTCATATGTGCGAAGGAATATCAAAAATAGGGGAATAGCCTAAAC
GAGTGAGAAAATTAAATGTTTGTTATTTTTTCAAAAATGTCTGCAGGGCCGTTATCCTTTCAAATGCACT
CTATCAAACATAGATCATATCCATCATATCTTATCCAGAATTTATATCATATCCAAGATTGAGAGCGTTT
CAAGGAAAATCTCAAACAACCATACAATTTTGTAGATCGACAACAAGGCCTCCACTTCTTCATCGATGGC
CTCTGCAGCACCTGCACCACCAAGTTTGTATTTTTCATATTAATATAAAGTGAGCCACGCATAGTCGTTT
TTAGGATTTTTGCCAGATCGATGTCGCGCAAACAGACTGTTTTTTTTTCTTTGAAAGCCGTGCGTGACAT
GGGCCACGGATTGTAACGCCGCGCTGGATGGATAAAAATTTATTCAGTTTTTTAGCCTTTACAAAATATG
GTTCGACTACTTTCTTTATTTTTACATTTTTATAGGTGCTCATTGAGCTGAGATATTTTGGGTATAATCG
GAAAATCGCTGATTTTGGTCATTTTTCTGCACTAAAGATTACACAAAAAGTTCAGTATTTAGATTCATTG
TTGAAAATTGGGGATGATCTACAGATACATATCGCCGTGTTCAAAAACA
