>Addgene plasmid #68043 | pMyo-2::oxCerulean-oxVenus::Lgg-1 | addgene partial sequence | sequence record 122388 | pSA-F 5'-ccttccccttctcatgttca-3'
TATTTTTTCGCTGTCCTGTCACACTCGCTAAAAACACTAATCACACGGAAATCTGTTTTCAATAAAAACT
CCAACTTTAACTCATTTTCAATTTCAACTGAAAGATTTTTTCATTAGAGAATGTCTAGAACTAGGCCCGG
GCTACGTAATACGACTCACTTAAGGCCTTGACTAGAGGGTACCAGAGCTCACCTAGGCAGGAACAGCTAT
GACCATGATTACGCCAAGCTATCAACTTTGTATAGAAAAGTTGCATTTTATATCTGAGTAGTATCCTTTG
CTTTAAATGTCCATAAAACTAATTTTATAATCAATAAAACAACGTTTGTAAATCAACTGAGTTTACAAGT
AGAGACATTGAGGGATACTTTCACTATGCTAAAGTGATAATCGACCAAATAATAACTTCACTTTGGTATT
TATTCCTGTCTTATAAATGTTATGTATGAATTAAATTCATATGCATATGGCTCACTCTGACAATTTTTAA
TAATCTTCCAGATCAATATTGACTACCGATGCGGGTGGTCTTTTGCTTTGAATTCTGCTGAACTTTACAC
CCCGAACAGCAATGTGTGCTTCAGCCTAAAAAAAAGTAAGTGTGTTAATCAGTGCCCCCGATTCTTCATT
TTTTGCCCCTCTCTCCCGTTTCGTCGGCAAAAGAAGAGAAAATAAAGATAAGTCTCAAGATAGGTTGGTA
ATCGCTAAAGTGGTTGTGTGGATAAGAGTAGCAAAATGGCAGGAAGAGCACTTTGCGCGCACACACTGTA
CTCATTGTTCTGGATAAAATTCTCTCGTTGTTTGCCGTCGGATGTCTGCCTCTCTGCATTGAGCCGGCTT
CTTCACTATCTT
