>Addgene plasmid #68043 | pMyo-2::oxCerulean-oxVenus::Lgg-1 | addgene partial sequence | sequence record 122843 | M13-F20 5'-TGTAAAACGACGGCCAGT-3'
GTGTCTTCTTCGTTTATTCATGAATCAAAAATTTGAAAGTAATAGCAAAAAAATATCAAAATCCGAGAGA
AAACATGATTTTCTGGGAGGGGAGAAGAGCAACTTCGTAGACAATAGTTTGAATAGAAGTCACTACTCGG
AACCGTCATACGAGAAAAATGAGAAGAAAATGTGAAGGAAATACAGAATTATTACAGAAAATGAGAAGAT
TTTTTTAAAGGGGCTTTGGGTTTCCATTAGAAGTATGAAATTTCCATTGTACAAGTATACACATTCGTCG
GCGGATAATACATGACACTTTATTCCTTCTTTTCGACCTCTCCTCCATACACACTTTCGTCACTGTAGGC
GATGTAAAGGAACAAGTCTTCCTCGTGATGGTCCTGTAATAAAGAAAAGGGTTAATTAAATGAAAATAAA
CGACTGGTTAGTTACCTGGTAGAGTTGTCCCATTGTGGTCATGGTTTGTGGAATGACATTGTTGACAAAG
AAGAACAGAGCATCTTCTGGACGAAGTTGGATGCGTTTTCTGATGAGGAAGTAGAACTGTCCAACAGTAA
GATCGGATGGGACCAAGTACTTCTTCTTATCCAAGTCATGGAGCTTTGACTTTGGTGCTTTCTCAACAAT
CACTGGAATACGGTCTGGGTACTTTCTGCGGATCTTGTCTCCTTCGGCACGACGCTTCTCAAAGTTGTTC
TCCTCCTTGTAAGCCCACTTCATTCCCACTTTGTACAAGAAAGCTGGGTGCTTATACAGCTCATCCATTC
CCAGGGTAATCCCAGCGGCAGTCACAAATTCTTTCAGCACCATATGATCCCGTTTCTCGTTTGGGTCCTT
AGACAGCACGGACTGATAGCTCAGGTAGTGATTATCAGGCAGCAGCACGGGTCCGTCC
